LOCUS       Exported 6499 bp ds-DNA circular SYN 12-MAY-2021
DEFINITION  synthetic circular DNA
ACCESSION   .
VERSION     .
KEYWORDS    pDS275
SOURCE      synthetic DNA construct
  ORGANISM  synthetic DNA construct
REFERENCE   1 (bases 1 to 6499)
  AUTHORS   Strickland D, Lin Y, Wagner E, Hope CM, Zayner J, Antoniou C,
            Sosnick TR, Weiss EL, Glotzer M
  TITLE     TULIPs: tunable, light-controlled interacting protein tags for cell
            biology.
  JOURNAL   Nat Methods. 2012 Mar 4. doi: 10.1038/nmeth.1904.
  PUBMED    22388287
REFERENCE   2 (bases 1 to 6499)
  AUTHORS   .
  TITLE     Direct Submission
  JOURNAL   Exported May 12, 2021 from SnapGene Server 1.1.58
            http://www.snapgene.com
FEATURES             Location/Qualifiers
     source          1..6499
                     /organism="synthetic DNA construct"
                     /mol_type="other DNA"
     promoter        22..463
                     /gene="S. cerevisiae GAL1"
                     /label=GAL1 promoter
                     /note="inducible promoter, regulated by Gal4"
     protein_bind    22..139
                     /label=UAS
                     /bound_moiety="Gal4"
                     /note="upstream activating sequence mediating
                     Gal4-dependent induction"
     primer_bind     434..457
                     /label=GAL1
                     /note="S. cerevisiae GAL1 promoter, forward primer"
     CDS             792..1505
                     /codon_start=1
                     /product="Aequoria victoria green fluorescent protein"
                     /label=GFP
                     /translation="MSKGEELFTGVVPILVELDGDVNGHKFSVSGEGEGDATYGKLTLK
                     FICTTGKLPVPWPTLVTTFTYGVQCFSRYPDHMKQHDFFKSAMPEGYVQERTIFFKDDG
                     NYKTRAEVKFEGDTLVNRIELKGIDFKEDGNILGHKLEYNYNSHNVYIMADKQKNGIKV
                     NFKIRHNIEDGSVQLADHYQQNTPIGDGPVLLPDNHYLSTQSALSKDPNEKRDHMVLLE
                     FVTAAGITHGMDELYK"
     primer_bind     complement(822..850)
                     /label=GFP-R
                     /note="GFP, reverse primer. Does NOT anneal to EGFP"
     primer_bind     1445..1465
                     /label=GFP-F
                     /note="GFP, forward primer. Does NOT anneal to EGFP"
     terminator      1984..2231
                     /gene="S. cerevisiae CYC1"
                     /label=CYC1 terminator
                     /note="transcription terminator for CYC1"
     primer_bind     complement(2000..2018)
                     /label=CYC1
                     /note="CYC1 transcription termination signal, reverse
                     primer"
     primer_bind     complement(2256..2272)
                     /label=M13 rev
                     /note="common sequencing primer, one of multiple similar
                     variants"
     primer_bind     complement(2256..2272)
                     /label=M13 Reverse
                     /note="In lacZ gene. Also called M13-rev"
     primer_bind     complement(2269..2291)
                     /label=M13/pUC Reverse
                     /note="In lacZ gene"
     protein_bind    2280..2296
                     /label=lac operator
                     /bound_moiety="lac repressor encoded by lacI"
                     /note="The lac repressor binds to the lac operator to
                     inhibit transcription in E. coli. This inhibition can be
                     relieved by adding lactose or
                     isopropyl-beta-D-thiogalactopyranoside (IPTG)."
     promoter        complement(2304..2334)
                     /label=lac promoter
                     /note="promoter for the E. coli lac operon"
     protein_bind    2349..2370
                     /label=CAP binding site
                     /bound_moiety="E. coli catabolite activator protein"
                     /note="CAP binding activates transcription in the presence
                     of cAMP."
     primer_bind     complement(2487..2504)
                     /label=L4440
                     /note="L4440 vector, forward primer"
     rep_origin      complement(2658..3246)
                     /direction=LEFT
                     /label=ori
                     /note="high-copy-number ColE1/pMB1/pBR322/pUC origin of
                     replication"
     primer_bind     complement(2738..2757)
                     /label=pBR322ori-F
                     /note="pBR322 origin, forward primer"
     CDS             complement(3417..4277)
                     /codon_start=1
                     /gene="bla"
                     /product="beta-lactamase"
                     /label=AmpR
                     /note="confers resistance to ampicillin, carbenicillin, and
                     related antibiotics"
                     /translation="MSIQHFRVALIPFFAAFCLPVFAHPETLVKVKDAEDQLGARVGYI
                     ELDLNSGKILESFRPEERFPMMSTFKVLLCGAVLSRIDAGQEQLGRRIHYSQNDLVEYS
                     PVTEKHLTDGMTVRELCSAAITMSDNTAANLLLTTIGGPKELTAFLHNMGDHVTRLDRW
                     EPELNEAIPNDERDTTMPVAMATTLRKLLTGELLTLASRQQLIDWMEADKVAGPLLRSA
                     LPAGWFIADKSGAGERGSRGIIAALGPDGKPSRIVVIYTTGSQATMDERNRQIAEIGAS
                     LIKHW"
     primer_bind     4040..4059
                     /label=Amp-R
                     /note="Ampicillin resistance gene, reverse primer"
     promoter        complement(4278..4382)
                     /gene="bla"
                     /label=AmpR promoter
     primer_bind     4450..4468
                     /label=pBRforEco
                     /note="pBR322 vectors, upsteam of EcoRI site, forward
                     primer"
     promoter        4470..4874
                     /gene="S. cerevisiae LEU2"
                     /label=LEU2 promoter
     CDS             4887..5981
                     /codon_start=1
                     /gene="S. cerevisiae LEU2"
                     /product="3-isopropylmalate dehydrogenase, required for
                     leucine biosynthesis"
                     /label=LEU2
                     /note="yeast auxotrophic marker"
                     /translation="MSAPKKIVVLPGDHVGQEITAEAIKVLKAISDVRSNVKFDFENHL
                     IGGAAIDATGVPLPDEALEASKKVDAVLLGAVGGPKWGTGSVRPEQGLLKIRKELQLYA
                     NLRPCNFASDSLLDLSPIKPQFAKGTDFVVVRELVGGIYFGKRKEDDGDGVAWDSEQYT
                     VPEVQRITRMAAFMALQHEPPLPIWSLDKANVLASSRLWRKTVEETIKNEFPTLKVQHQ
                     LIDSAAMILVKNPTHLNGIIITSNMFGDIISDEASVIPGSLGLLPSASLASLPDKNTAF
                     GLYEPCHGSAPDLPKNKVDPIATILSAAMMLKLSLNLPEEGKAIEDAVKKVLDAGIRTG
                     DLGGSNSTTEVGDAVAEEVKKILA"
     primer_bind     complement(6122..6144)
                     /label=pGEX 3'
                     /note="pGEX vectors, reverse primer"
     primer_bind     6244..6263
                     /label=pRS-marker
                     /note="pRS vectors, use to sequence yeast selectable
                     marker"
     primer_bind     6457..6479
                     /label=M13/pUC Forward
                     /note="In lacZ gene"
     primer_bind     6471..6488
                     /label=M13 Forward
                     /note="In lacZ gene. Also called M13-F20 or M13 (-21)
                     Forward"
     primer_bind     6472..6488
                     /label=M13 fwd
                     /note="common sequencing primer, one of multiple similar
                     variants"
ORIGIN
        1 cgtttaacgg cgcgcctagt acggattaga agccgccgag cgggtgacag ccctccgaag
       61 gaagactctc ctccgtgcgt cctcgtcttc accggtcgcg ttcctgaaac gcagatgtgc
      121 ctcgcgccgc actgctccga acaataaaga ttctacaata ctagctttta tggttatgaa
      181 gaggaaaaat tggcagtaac ctggccccac aaaccttcaa atgaacgaat caaattaaca
      241 accataggat gataatgcga ttagtttttt agccttattt ctggggtaat taatcagcga
      301 agcgatgatt tttgatctat taacagatat ataaatgcaa aaactgcata accactttaa
      361 ctaatacttt caacattttc ggtttgtatt acttcttatt caaatgtaat aaaagtatca
      421 acaaaaaatt gttaatatac ctctatactt taacgtcaag gagaaaaacc ccggattctg
      481 aagcggccgc actagtggat cccccgggct gcaggaattc gatatcaagc ttatcgatac
      541 cgtcgacaat gttgtctttc acaaccaaga atagtttccg cttattactt ttaatactgt
      601 catgcatatc gacgatacgc gcacaatttt tcgtgcaatc atcatcttcg aattcgggtc
      661 tttctaaaaa aaatagaaac atcgtcattg gttgtgtggt tggtattggt gtaccactga
      721 ttctggtgat actggcttta atttacatgt tttgtatcca atcatcaagg acggacgcgt
      781 cgacctcgac aatgagtaaa ggagaagaac ttttcactgg agttgtccca attcttgttg
      841 aattagatgg tgatgttaat gggcacaaat tttctgtcag tggagagggt gaaggtgatg
      901 caacatacgg aaaacttacc cttaaattta tttgcactac tggaaaacta cctgttccat
      961 ggccaacact tgtcactact ttcacttatg gtgttcaatg cttttcaaga tacccagatc
     1021 atatgaaaca gcatgacttt ttcaagagtg ccatgcccga aggttatgta caggaaagaa
     1081 ctatattttt caaagatgac gggaactaca agacacgtgc tgaagtcaag tttgaaggtg
     1141 atacccttgt taatagaatc gagttaaaag gtattgattt taaagaagat ggaaacattc
     1201 ttggacacaa attggaatac aactataact cacacaatgt atacatcatg gcagacaaac
     1261 aaaagaatgg aatcaaagtt aacttcaaaa ttagacacaa cattgaagat ggaagcgttc
     1321 aactagcaga ccattatcaa caaaatactc caattggcga tggccctgtc cttttaccag
     1381 acaaccatta cctgtccaca caatctgccc tttcgaaaga tcccaacgaa aagagagacc
     1441 acatggtcct tcttgagttt gtaacagctg ctgggattac acatggcatg gatgaactat
     1501 acaaaggtgg atctggaggt tcaggtggaa gtcctaggtt ggctgctgca cttgaacgta
     1561 ttgagaagaa ctttgtcatt actgacccaa gattgccaga taatcccatt atattcgcgt
     1621 ccgatagttt cttgcagttg acagaatata gccgtgaaga aattttggga agaaactgca
     1681 ggtttctaca aggtcctgaa actgatcgcg cgacagtgag aaaaattaga gatgccatag
     1741 ataaccaaac agaggtcact gttcagctga ttaattatac aaagagtggt aaaaagttct
     1801 ggaacctctt tcacttgcag cctatgcgag atcagaaggg agatgtccag tactttattg
     1861 gggttcagtt ggatggaact gagcatgtcc gagatgctgc cgagagagag gcagtcatgc
     1921 tggcgaagaa aactgcagaa gagattgata aagcggtgga tacctgggtg taagcttctc
     1981 gagtcatgta attagttatg tcacgcttac attcacgccc tccccccaca tccgctctaa
     2041 ccgaaaagga aggagttaga caacctgaag tctaggtccc tatttatttt tttatagtta
     2101 tgttagtatt aagaacgtta tttatatttc aaatttttct tttttttctg tacagacgcg
     2161 tgtacgcatg taacattata ctgaaaacct tgcttgagaa ggttttggga cgctcgaagg
     2221 ctttaatttg cggccgcaag cttggcgtaa tcatggtcat agctgtttcc tgtgtgaaat
     2281 tgttatccgc tcacaattcc acacaacata cgagccggaa gcataaagtg taaagcctgg
     2341 ggtgcctaat gagtgagcta actcacatta attgcgttgc gctcactgcc cgctttccag
     2401 tcgggaaacc tgtcgtgcca gctgcattaa tgaatcggcc aacgcgcggg gagaggcggt
     2461 ttgcgtattg ggcgctcttc cgcttcctcg ctcactgact cgctgcgctc ggtcgttcgg
     2521 ctgcggcgag cggtatcagc tcactcaaag gcggtaatac ggttatccac agaatcaggg
     2581 gataacgcag gaaagaacat gtgagcaaaa ggccagcaaa aggccaggaa ccgtaaaaag
     2641 gccgcgttgc tggcgttttt ccataggctc cgcccccctg acgagcatca caaaaatcga
     2701 cgctcaagtc agaggtggcg aaacccgaca ggactataaa gataccaggc gtttccccct
     2761 ggaagctccc tcgtgcgctc tcctgttccg accctgccgc ttaccggata cctgtccgcc
     2821 tttctccctt cgggaagcgt ggcgctttct catagctcac gctgtaggta tctcagttcg
     2881 gtgtaggtcg ttcgctccaa gctgggctgt gtgcacgaac cccccgttca gcccgaccgc
     2941 tgcgccttat ccggtaacta tcgtcttgag tccaacccgg taagacacga cttatcgcca
     3001 ctggcagcag ccactggtaa caggattagc agagcgaggt atgtaggcgg tgctacagag
     3061 ttcttgaagt ggtggcctaa ctacggctac actagaagga cagtatttgg tatctgcgct
     3121 ctgctgaagc cagttacctt cggaaaaaga gttggtagct cttgatccgg caaacaaacc
     3181 accgctggta gcggtggttt ttttgtttgc aagcagcaga ttacgcgcag aaaaaaagga
     3241 tctcaagaag atcctttgat cttttctacg gggtctgacg ctcagtggaa cgaaaactca
     3301 cgttaaggga ttttggtcat gagattatca aaaaggatct tcacctagat ccttttaaat
     3361 taaaaatgaa gttttaaatc aatctaaagt atatatgagt aaacttggtc tgacagttac
     3421 caatgcttaa tcagtgaggc acctatctca gcgatctgtc tatttcgttc atccatagtt
     3481 gcctgactcc ccgtcgtgta gataactacg atacgggagg gcttaccatc tggccccagt
     3541 gctgcaatga taccgcgaga cccacgctca ccggctccag atttatcagc aataaaccag
     3601 ccagccggaa gggccgagcg cagaagtggt cctgcaactt tatccgcctc catccagtct
     3661 attaattgtt gccgggaagc tagagtaagt agttcgccag ttaatagttt gcgcaacgtt
     3721 gttgccattg ctacaggcat cgtggtgtca cgctcgtcgt ttggtatggc ttcattcagc
     3781 tccggttccc aacgatcaag gcgagttaca tgatccccca tgttgtgcaa aaaagcggtt
     3841 agctccttcg gtcctccgat cgttgtcaga agtaagttgg ccgcagtgtt atcactcatg
     3901 gttatggcag cactgcataa ttctcttact gtcatgccat ccgtaagatg cttttctgtg
     3961 actggtgagt actcaaccaa gtcattctga gaatagtgta tgcggcgacc gagttgctct
     4021 tgcccggcgt caatacggga taataccgcg ccacatagca gaactttaaa agtgctcatc
     4081 attggaaaac gttcttcggg gcgaaaactc tcaaggatct taccgctgtt gagatccagt
     4141 tcgatgtaac ccactcgtgc acccaactga tcttcagcat cttttacttt caccagcgtt
     4201 tctgggtgag caaaaacagg aaggcaaaat gccgcaaaaa agggaataag ggcgacacgg
     4261 aaatgttgaa tactcatact cttccttttt caatattatt gaagcattta tcagggttat
     4321 tgtctcatga gcggatacat atttgaatgt atttagaaaa ataaacaaat aggggttccg
     4381 cgcacatttc cccgaaaagt gccacctgac gtctaagaaa ccattattat catgacatta
     4441 acctataaaa ataggcgtat cacgaggcca actgtgggaa tactcaggta tcgtaagatg
     4501 caagagttcg aatctcttag caaccattat ttttttcctc aacataacga gaacacacag
     4561 gggcgctatc gcacagaatc aaattcgatg actggaaatt ttttgttaat ttcagaggtc
     4621 gcctgacgca tatacctttt tcaactgaaa aattgggaga aaaaggaaag gtgagaggcc
     4681 ggaaccggct tttcatatag aatagagaag cgttcatgac taaatgcttg catcacaata
     4741 cttgaagttg acaatattat ttaaggacct attgtttttt ccaataggtg gttagcaatc
     4801 gtcttacttt ctaacttttc ttacctttta catttcagca atatatatat atatttcaag
     4861 gatataccat tctaatgtct gcccctatgt ctgcccctaa gaagatcgtc gttttgccag
     4921 gtgaccacgt tggtcaagaa atcacagccg aagccattaa ggttcttaaa gctatttctg
     4981 atgttcgttc caatgtcaag ttcgatttcg aaaatcattt aattggtggt gctgctatcg
     5041 atgctacagg tgtcccactt ccagatgagg cgctggaagc ctccaagaag gttgatgccg
     5101 ttttgttagg tgctgtgggt ggtcctaaat ggggtacagg tagtgttaga cctgaacaag
     5161 gtttactaaa aatccgtaaa gaacttcaat tgtacgccaa cttaagacca tgtaactttg
     5221 catccgactc tcttttagac ttatctccaa tcaagccaca atttgctaaa ggtactgact
     5281 tcgttgttgt cagagaatta gtgggaggta tttactttgg taagagaaag gaagacgatg
     5341 gtgatggtgt cgcttgggat agtgaacaat acaccgttcc agaagtgcaa agaatcacaa
     5401 gaatggccgc tttcatggcc ctacaacatg agccaccatt gcctatttgg tccttggata
     5461 aagctaatgt tttggcctct tcaagattat ggagaaaaac tgtggaggaa accatcaaga
     5521 acgaatttcc tacattgaag gttcaacatc aattgattga ttctgccgcc atgatcctag
     5581 ttaagaaccc aacccaccta aatggtatta taatcaccag caacatgttt ggtgatatca
     5641 tctccgatga agcctccgtt atcccaggtt ccttgggttt gttgccatct gcgtccttgg
     5701 cctctttgcc agacaagaac accgcatttg gtttgtacga accatgccac ggttctgctc
     5761 cagatttgcc aaagaataag gttgacccta tcgccactat cttgtctgct gcaatgatgt
     5821 tgaaattgtc attgaacttg cctgaagaag gtaaggccat tgaagatgca gttaaaaagg
     5881 ttttggatgc aggtatcaga actggtgatt taggtggttc caacagtacc accgaagtcg
     5941 gtgatgctgt cgccgaagaa gttaagaaaa tccttgctta aaaagattct ctttttttat
     6001 gatatttgta cataaacttt ataaatgaaa ttcataatag aaacgacacg aaattacaaa
     6061 atggaatatg ttcatagggt aggccctttc gtctcgcgcg tttcggtgat gacggtgaaa
     6121 acctctgaca catgcagctc ccggagacgg tcacagcttg tctgtaagcg gatgccggga
     6181 gcagacaagc ccgtcagggc gcgtcagcgg gtgttggcgg gtgtcggggc tggcttaact
     6241 atgcggcatc agagcagatt gtactgagag tgcaccatat gcggtgtgaa ataccgcaca
     6301 gatgcgtaag gagaaaatac cgcatcaggc gccattcgcc attcaggctg cgcaactgtt
     6361 gggaagggcg atcggtgcgg gcctcttcgc tattacgcca gctggcgaaa gggggatgtg
     6421 ctgcaaggcg attaagttgg gtaacgccag ggttttccca gtcacgacgt tgtaaaacga
     6481 cggccagtga attcgagct
//
