[The description below was written by a language model from this plasmid's Addgene catalogue record and the feature table of its GenBank file.]
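Description:
pDS275 is a yeast integrating expression plasmid built on the YIPlac128 backbone, about 6.5 kb in total. The feature table shows no yeast replication origin or centromere, consistent with an integrative vector that must recombine into the S. cerevisiae genome to be maintained. Transformants are selected through the LEU2 auxotrophic marker, which is carried with its own promoter. In E. coli the plasmid replicates from a high-copy ColE1/pUC-type origin and is selected with ampicillin through the bla gene. Remnants of the lacZ cloning region (lac promoter, operator, CAP site and M13 primer sites) flank the insert.

The payload is a single cassette in which the galactose-inducible, Gal4-regulated GAL1 promoter drives a fusion protein and the CYC1 terminator ends transcription. According to the record, the fusion consists of a minimal portion of yeast Mid2, containing only its signal sequence and transmembrane helix, followed by GFP (an S65T variant sourced from pGREG plasmids) and LOVpep. LOVpep is based on the Avena sativa phototropin LOV2 domain (residues 404–540). This version carries the T406A, T407A and I532A mutations, and the depositor also notes G528A and N534E differences from wild type. Only GFP is annotated as a coding feature. The Mid2 and LOVpep segments presumably occupy the unannotated stretches upstream and downstream of it. A second, 777 bp partial record covers only a fragment containing a GFP primer site and adds nothing further.

The construct belongs to the TULIPs system of tunable, light-controlled interacting protein tags. The Mid2 segment should anchor the fluorescent LOVpep fusion in a membrane, where it would presumably act as a light-responsive docking site for a partner protein, although the partner is not described in this record.
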