Addgene plasmid #34972: pDS275
Purpose: Expresses Mid2(SS/TM), containing only the signal sequence and transmembrane helix, fused to GFP and LOVpep(T406A, T407A, I532A mutations).
Depositing lab: Michael Glotzer. Depositing organization: University of Chicago. Publication: TULIPs: tunable, light-controlled interacting protein tags for cell biology. Strickland D, Lin Y, Wagner E, Hope CM, Zayner J, Antoniou C, Sosnick TR, Weiss EL, Glotzer M. Nat Methods. 2012 Mar 4. doi: 10.1038/nmeth.1904. PubMed 22388287.
Backbone
  Vector backbone: YIPlac128
  Backbone size w/o insert (bp): 4263
  Modifications to backbone: PGAL-Mid2(SS/TM)-GFP-LOVpep-TCYC1 cassette inserted into YIPlac128
  Vector type: Yeast Expression
  Selectable markers: LEU2
Growth in bacteria
  Bacterial resistance: Ampicillin, 100 μg/mL
  Growth temperature: 37°C
  Growth strain: DH5alpha
  Copy number: High Copy
Gene/Insert
  Gene/Insert name: Mid2(SS/TM)-GFP-LOVpep
  Species: S. cerevisiae (budding yeast); A. sativa
  Insert size (bp): 2236
  Mutation: T406A, T407A, I532A
  Cloning method: Restriction Enzyme; 5′ cloning site SacI (not destroyed); 3′ cloning site SphI (destroyed during cloning)
  Sequencing primers: 5′ M13 fwd; 3′ M13 rev
Resource information
  A portion of this plasmid was derived from a plasmid made by: GFP(S65T) CDS and other sequences from pGREG plasmids (EUROSCARF). A. sativa LOV2 CDS from Kevin Gardner, UT Southwestern Medical Center
Terms and licenses: Academic/Nonprofit Terms; Industry Terms: Not Available to Industry
Depositor comments: The LOV2 domain is amino acids 404-540 and differs from the wild-type A. sativa LOV2 sequence by the point mutations G528A and N534E. See Strickland et al. for details.
How to cite: pDS275 was a gift from Michael Glotzer (Addgene plasmid # 34972 ; http://n2t.net/addgene:34972 ; RRID:Addgene_34972)
