LOCUS       Exported 777 bp ds-DNA linear SYN 15-JUN-2021
DEFINITION  synthetic linear DNA
ACCESSION   .
VERSION     .
KEYWORDS    pDS275
SOURCE      synthetic DNA construct
  ORGANISM  synthetic DNA construct
REFERENCE   1 (bases 1 to 777)
  AUTHORS   Strickland D, Lin Y, Wagner E, Hope CM, Zayner J, Antoniou C,
            Sosnick TR, Weiss EL, Glotzer M
  TITLE     TULIPs: tunable, light-controlled interacting protein tags for cell
            biology.
  JOURNAL   Nat Methods. 2012 Mar 4. doi: 10.1038/nmeth.1904.
  PUBMED    22388287
REFERENCE   2 (bases 1 to 777)
  AUTHORS   .
  TITLE     Direct Submission
  JOURNAL   Exported Jun 15, 2021 from SnapGene Server 1.1.58
            http://www.snapgene.com
FEATURES             Location/Qualifiers
     source          1..777
                     /organism="synthetic DNA construct"
                     /mol_type="other DNA"
     primer_bind     complement(338..366)
                     /label=GFP-R
                     /note="GFP, reverse primer. Does NOT anneal to EGFP"
ORIGIN
        1 ggccgcacta gtggatcccc cgggctgcag gaattcgata tcaagcttat cgataccgtc
       61 gacaatgttg tctttcacaa ccaagaatag tttccgctta ttacttttaa tactgtcatg
      121 catatcgacg atacgcgcac aatttttcgt gcaatcatca tcttcgaatt cgggtctttc
      181 taaaaaaaat agaaacatcg tcattggttg tgtggttggt attggtgtac cactgattct
      241 ggtgatactg gctttaattt acatgttttg tatccaatca tcaaggacgg acgcgtcgac
      301 ctcgacaatg agtaaaggag aagaactttt cactggagtt gtcccaattc ttgttgaatt
      361 agatggtgat gttaatgggc acaaattttc tgtcagtgga gagggtgaag gtgatgcaac
      421 atacggaaaa cttaccctta aatttatttg cactactgga aaactacctg ttccatggcc
      481 aacacttgtc actaccttca cttatggtgt tcaatgcttt tcaagatacc cagatcatat
      541 gaaacggcat gactttttca agagtgccat gcccgaaggt tatgtacagg aaagaactat
      601 atttttcaaa gatgacggga actacaagac acgtgctgaa gtcaagtttg aaggtgatac
      661 ccttgttaat agaatcgagt taaaaggtat tgattttaaa gaagatggaa acattcttgg
      721 acacaaattg gaatacaact ataactcaca caatgtatac atcatggcag acaaaca
//
