>Addgene plasmid #34972 | pDS275 | addgene partial sequence | sequence record 44901 | CYC1 5'-GCGTGAATGTAAGCGTGAC-3'
GTATCCACCGCTTTATCAATCTCTTCTGCAGGTTTTCTTCGCCAGCATGACTGCCTCTCTCTCGGCAGCA
TCTCGGACATGCTCAGTTCCATCCAACTGAACCCCAATAAAGTACTGGACATCTCCCTTCTGATCTCGCA
TAGGCTGCAAGTGAAAGAGGTTCCAGAACTTTTTACCACTCTTTGTATAATTAATCAGCTGAACAGTGAC
CTCTGTTTGGTTATCTATGGCATCTCTAATTTTTCTCACTGTCGCGCGATCAGTTTCAGGACCTTGTAGA
AACCTGCAGTTTCTTCCCAAAATTTCTTCACGGCTATATTCTGTCAACTGCAAGAAACTATCGGACGCGA
ATATAATGGGATTATCTGGCAATCTTGGGTCAGTAATGACAAAGTTCTTCTCAATACGTTCAAGTGCAGC
AGCCAACCTAGGACTTCCACCTGAACCTCCAGATCCACCTTTGTATAGTTCATCCATGCCATGTGTAATC
CCAGCAGCTGTTACAAACTCAAGAAGGACCATGTGGTCTCTCTTTTCGTTGGGATCTTTCGAAAGGGCAG
ATTGTGTGGACAGGTAATGGTTGTCTGGTAAAAGGACAGGGCCATCGCCAATTGGAGTATTTTGTTGATA
ATGGTCTGCTAGTTGAACGCTTCCATCTTCAATGTTGTGTCTAATTTTGAAGTTAACTTTGATTCCATTC
TTTTGTTTGTCTGCCATGATGTATACATTGTGTGAGTTATAGTTGTATTCCAATTTGTGTCCAAGAATGT
TTCCATCTTCTTTAAAATCA
